Addgene plasmid #187125: pDEST_FLAG-HUWE1_delta3291-3298
Purpose: mammalian cell expression of FLAG-HUWE1 delta3291-3298
Depositing lab: Eric Fischer. Depositing organization: Dana-Farber Cancer Institute. Publication: Solenoid architecture of HUWE1 contributes to ligase activity and substrate recognition. Hunkeler M, Jin CY, Ma MW, Monda JK, Overwijn D, Bennett EJ, Fischer ES. Mol Cell. 2021 Sep 2;81(17):3468-3480.e7. doi: 10.1016/j.molcel.2021.06.032. Epub 2021 Jul 26. PubMed 34314700.
Backbone
  Vector backbone: pDEST
  Vector type: Mammalian Expression
Growth in bacteria
  Bacterial resistance: Ampicillin, 100 μg/mL
  Growth temperature: 37°C
  Growth strain: DH5alpha
  Copy number: High Copy
Gene/Insert
  Gene/Insert name: HUWE1
  Species: H. sapiens (human)
  Insert size (bp): 13107
  Mutation: delta3291-3298
  Entrez Gene: HUWE1 (a.k.a. ARF-BP1, HECTH9, HSPC272, Ib772, LASU1, MRXST, MULE, URE-B1, UREB1)
  Tag / fusion protein: 1xFLAG (N terminal on insert)
  Cloning method: Gateway Cloning
Terms and licenses: Academic/Nonprofit Terms; Industry Terms: Not Available to Industry
How to cite: pDEST_FLAG-HUWE1_delta3291-3298 was a gift from Eric Fischer (Addgene plasmid # 187125 ; http://n2t.net/addgene:187125 ; RRID:Addgene_187125)
