[The description below was written by a language model from this plasmid's Addgene catalogue record and pLannotate feature annotations shown in this document.]
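Description:
pDEST_FLAG-HUWE1_delta3291-3298 is a mammalian expression plasmid of about 17.9 kb, built by Gateway cloning into a pDEST destination backbone. It carries the human HUWE1 coding sequence, an insert of roughly 13.1 kb encoding a very large HECT-type E3 ubiquitin ligase that targets substrates such as MCL1 for ubiquitination and proteasomal degradation. This version bears an internal deletion of residues 3291–3298 and, according to the catalogue entry, a single N-terminal FLAG tag. The tag is not annotated separately in the feature table, although a short unannotated gap lies between attB1 and the start of the HUWE1 annotation.

Expression is driven by the human cytomegalovirus immediate-early enhancer and promoter, and transcripts are terminated by the human growth hormone polyadenylation signal. The open reading frame is flanked by attB1 and attB2, the recombination scars expected in a Gateway expression clone. An SV40 enhancer/early promoter sits downstream of the poly(A) signal, but no mammalian selection marker is annotated after it, so the record supports transient expression rather than any stated means of stable selection. In E. coli the plasmid replicates from a high-copy ColE1/pUC-type origin and is selected with ampicillin through the β-lactamase gene. An f1 origin and remnants of a pUC-style lac region (lacZα, lacI and MCS fragments, lac promoter and operator, a T7 promoter) are backbone leftovers with no evident role in the payload.

The stated purpose is expression of FLAG-HUWE1 delta3291-3298 in mammalian cells. The associated study concerns HUWE1 architecture, ligase activity and substrate recognition, which fits use as a deletion mutant for comparison with the wild-type protein, with the FLAG epitope allowing detection or immunopurification. The record does not state what the deleted segment does.
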