Features (pLannotate 1.2.2; 18 found; start..end, strand, type, name):
      4..158     -  CDS            lacZα (fragment): LacZα fragment of β-galactosidase; lacZ fragment
    318..697     +  enhancer       CMV enhancer: human cytomegalovirus immediate early enhancer
    699..898     +  promoter       CMV promoter: human cytomegalovirus (CMV) immediate early promoter
    995..1019    +  protein_bind   attB1: mutant version of attB; recombination site for the Gateway® BP reaction BP Clonase™
   1043..14149   +  CDS            HUWE1: HUWE1_HUMAN - Also known as KIAA0312, KIAA1578, UREB1. Experimental evidence at protein level: Swiss-Prot protein existence level 1. E3 ubiquitin-protein ligase which mediates ubiquitination and subsequent proteasomal degradation of target proteins (PubMed:15989957, PubMed:19713937, PubMed:15567145, PubMed:15767685, PubMed:18488021, PubMed:17567951, PubMed:19037095, PubMed:20534529). Regulates apoptosis by catalyzing the polyubiquitination and degradation of MCL1 (PubMed:15989957). Mediates monoubiquitination of DNA polymerase beta (POLB) at 'Lys-41', 'Lys-61' and 'Lys-81', thereby playing a r
  14165..14189   -  protein_bind   attB2: mutant version of attB; recombination site for the Gateway® BP reaction BP Clonase™
  14204..14222   -  misc_feature   MCS (fragment): pUC18/19 multiple cloning site
  14223..14845   +  polyA_signal   hGH poly(A) signal: human growth hormone polyadenylation signal
  14874..15203   +  promoter       SV40 promoter: SV40 enhancer and early promoter
  15242..15260   -  promoter       T7 promoter: promoter for bacteriophage T7 RNA polymerase
  15296..15318   -  protein_bind   lac operator (fragment): The lac repressor binds to the lac operator to inhibit transcription in E. coli. This inhibition can be relieved by adding lactose or isopropyl-β-D-thiogalactopyranoside (IPTG). lac repressor encoded by lacI
  15322..15352   -  promoter       lac promoter: promoter for the E. coli lac operon
  15367..15388   -  protein_bind   CAP binding site: CAP binding activates transcription in the presence of cAMP. E. coli catabolite activator protein
  15401..15493   -  CDS            lacI (fragment): lac repressor; lacI; The lac repressor binds to the lac operator to inhibit transcription in E. coli. This inhibition can be relieved by adding lactose or isopropyl-β-D-thiogalactopyranoside (IPTG).
  15676..16264   -  rep_origin     ori: high-copy-number ColE1/pMB1/pBR322/pUC origin of replication
  16435..17295   -  CDS            AmpR: β-lactamase; bla; confers resistance to ampicillin, carbenicillin, and related antibiotics
  17296..17400   -  promoter       AmpR promoter: bla
  17427..17855   +  rep_origin     f1 ori (sequence partly withheld): f1 bacteriophage origin of replication; arrow indicates direction of (+) strand synthesis
>Addgene plasmid #187125 | pDEST_FLAG-HUWE1_delta3291-3298 | addgene full sequence | sequence record 369338 | Addgene NGS Result
CCATTCGCCATTCAGGCTGCGCAACTGTTGGGAAGGGCGATCGGTGCGGGCCTCTTCGCTATTACGCCAG
CTGGCGAAAGGGGGATGTGCTGCAAGGCGATTAAGTTGGGTAACGCCAGGGTTTTCCCAGTCACGACGTT
GTAAAACGACGGCCAGTGCCAAGCTGATCTATACATTGAATCAATATTGGCAATTAGCCATATTAGTCAT
TGGTTATATAGCATAAATCAATATTGGCTATTGGCCATTGCATACGTTGTATCTATATCATAATATGTAC
ATTTATATTGGCTCATGTCCAATATGACCGCCATGTTGACATTGATTATTGACTAGTTATTAATAGTAAT
CAATTACGGGGTCATTAGTTCATAGCCCATATATGGAGTTCCGCGTTACATAACTTACGGTAAATGGCCC
GCCTGGCTGACCGCCCAACGACCCCCGCCCATTGACGTCAATAATGACGTATGTTCCCATAGTAACGCCA
ATAGGGACTTTCCATTGACGTCAATGGGTGGAGTATTTACGGTAAACTGCCCACTTGGCAGTACATCAAG
TGTATCATATGCCAAGTCCGCCCCCTATTGACGTCAATGACGGTAAATGGCCCGCCTGGCATTATGCCCA
GTACATGACCTTACGGGACTTTCCTACTTGGCAGTACATCTACGTATTAGTCATCGCTATTACCATGGTG
ATGCGGTTTTGGCAGTACACCAATGGGCGTGGATAGCGGTTTGACTCACGGGGATTTCCAAGTCTCCACC
CCATTGACGTCAATGGGAGTTTGTTTTGGCACCAAAATCAACGGGACTTTCCAAAATGTCGTAATAACCC
CGCCCCGTTGACGCAAATGGGCGGTAGGCGTGTACGGTGGGAGGTCTATATAAGCAGAGCTCGTTTAGTG
AACCGTCAGAATTGATCTACCATGGACTACAAAGACGATGACGACAAGCTTGCGGCCGCGAATTCATCGA
TAGATCTGATATCAACAAGTTTGTACAAAAAAGCAGGCTTTAAAGGAACCAATTCAGTCGACATGAAAGT
AGACAGGACTAAACTGAAGAAGACACCTACTGAGGCTCCTGCAGACTGCAGAGCCTTAATAGACAAACTC
AAAGTTTGTAATGATGAGCAACTTCTCTTGGAACTGCAGCAGATCAAAACATGGAACATTGGAAAGTGCG
AGTTATATCACTGGGTGGACCTGTTGGACCGCTTCGATGGAATACTGGCAGATGCTGGACAGACAGTGGA
GAATATGTCATGGATGCTCGTATGTGATAGGCCAGAAAGAGAGCAACTGAAAATGCTTCTCTTGGCTGTG
TTGAACTTCACAGCCTTGCTCATTGAGTACAGCTTTTCCCGGCATCTGTACAGTTCCATAGAGCATTTGA
CAACTTTATTGGCTTCCTCTGATATGCAAGTGGTGCTGGCAGTCCTCAATCTCCTATATGTATTTAGCAA
AAGATCAAACTACATCACTCGTCTGGGATCTGACAAGAGGACCCCGCTGCTAACTCGGCTACAACATTTG
GCAGAGAGCTGGGGTGGAAAGGAGAATGGCTTTGGACTTGCAGAATGTTGCAGAGACTTGCATATGATGA
AATATCCACCCAGTGCAACTACACTACACTTTGAATTCTATGCAGATCCTGGGGCCGAGGTCAAAATTGA
GAAAAGGACAACTAGTAACACACTACATTATATTCACATAGAGCAACTTGACAAGATTTCAGAAAGCCCT
TCTGAAATCATGGAATCTCTTACCAAAATGTACAGCATTCCTAAGGATAAGCAGATGCTGTTATTTACAC
ACATACGACTGGCCCATGGCTTTTCTAATCACAGGAAGCGATTGCAGGCAGTTCAGGCCAGACTGCATGC
AATATCTATATTAGTGTATTCCAATGCCTTGCAGGAATCAGCAAACAGTATCTTGTATAATGGCTTGATA
GAGGAGTTAGTGGACGTGCTGCAAATAACGGATAAGCAGCTTATGGAGATTAAAGCAGCTTCTTTACGAA
CATTAACATCAATTGTCCACTTGGAGAGAACTCCCAAACTCAGCAGTATTATTGACTGTACTGGAACTGC
CTCCTACCATGGATTTTTGCCAGTGCTTGTAAGGAACTGTATCCAGGCCATGATTGATCCTTCCATGGAT
CCATACCCTCACCAGTTTGCCACTGCTCTCTTCTCTTTTTTATACCATCTGGCCAGCTACGATGCTGGTG
GTGAAGCCTTGGTCTCCTGTGGAATGATGGAAGCCTTATTGAAGGTCATAAAGTTTCTTGGCGATGAACA
GGACCAGATAACATTTGTCACCAGAGCCGTCAGAGTGGTTGACCTTATCACCAACCTGGATATGGCAGCT
TTTCAATCCCATAGTGGACTTTCTATCTTCATTTATAGACTTGAGCATGAAGTAGATCTGTGCCGAAAAG
AATGTCCGTTTGTGATCAAGCCAAAGATCCAGAGACCCAATACTACACAAGAAGGAGAGGAAATGGAAAC
TGATATGGATGGAGTCCAGTGTATTCCACAACGAGCAGCACTTCTGAAATCCATGTTGAATTTCCTCAAG
AAGGCCATCCAAGACCCTGCTTTCTCAGATGGCATACGACATGTGATGGATGGTTCTCTGCCTACCTCCC
TGAAACACATCATCAGCAATGCAGAATACTATGGCCCATCACTCTTCCTCCTAGCTACTGAAGTGGTGAC
TGTGTTTGTATTTCAAGAACCATCACTGCTCTCCTCACTCCAGGACAATGGATTGACAGATGTCATGCTG
CATGCACTGCTTATCAAAGATGTTCCTGCTACCCGTGAAGTCCTTGGCTCCCTCCCAAATGTATTCAGTG
CACTCTGTTTGAATGCCCGAGGTCTTCAGTCTTTTGTTCAGTGTCAGCCTTTTGAACGCCTCTTCAAAGT
TCTTCTGTCTCCAGATTACCTCCCAGCCATGCGGAGGAGGAGAAGTTCTGATCCCCTTGGGGATACTGCA
TCCAACCTGGGGAGTGCTGTCGATGAGCTCATGAGACATCAGCCCACCCTTAAAACAGATGCAACGACTG
CCATCATCAAGTTACTTGAAGAAATCTGTAATCTTGGAAGGGACCCCAAATACATCTGTCAGAAGCCATC
GATCCAGAAGGCAGATGGCACTGCCACTGCTCCTCCCCCAAGGTCTAATCATGCCGCAGAAGAAGCCTCT
AGTGAGGATGAGGAGGAAGAGGAAGTACAGGCCATGCAGAGCTTTAATTCTACCCAGCAAAATGAAACTG
AGCCTAATCAGCAGGTTGTTGGTACAGAGGAACGTATTCCTATTCCCCTCATGGATTACATCCTTAATGT
GATGAAATTTGTGGAATCTATTCTGAGCAACAATACAACAGATGACCACTGCCAGGAATTTGTGAATCAG
AAAGGACTGTTGCCTTTGGTTACCATTTTGGGTCTTCCCAATCTGCCCATTGACTTTCCCACATCTGCTG
CCTGTCAGGCTGTTGCAGGTGTCTGCAAATCCATATTGACACTGTCACATGAACCCAAAGTCCTTCAAGA
GGGTCTCCTTCAGTTGGACTCCATCCTCTCCTCCCTGGAGCCCTTACACCGCCCCATTGAATCCCCTGGG
GGCTCAGTGTTGTTGCGAGAACTGGCTTGCGCAGGCAATGTTGCTGATGCTACCCTCTCAGCCCAGGCCA
CACCTCTGCTGCATGCACTCACTGCTGCCCATGCCTACATCATGATGTTTGTTCATACTTGCAGAGTTGG
ACAGAGTGAAATTCGTTCCATCTCCGTAAACCAGTGGGGCTCTCAATTGGGTCTGAGTGTTTTGAGCAAG
CTGAGCCAGTTATACTGTTCCCTGGTGTGGGAAAGCACTGTCCTCCTCTCTCTGTGTACCCCAAACAGCC
TACCATCTGGGTGTGAATTTGGCCAGGCAGATATGCAGAAACTGGTTCCAAAGGATGAGAAGGCAGGTAC
GACCCAGGGCGGAAAAAGATCAGATGGGGAACAGGATGGAGCAGCTGGAAGTATGGATGCTTCTACCCAG
GGCTTATTAGAAGGCATTGGGCTAGATGGTGACACATTGGCTCCCATGGAGACAGATGAACCTACTGCTT
CAGACTCTAAGGGCAAATCTAAAATCACACCAGCAATGGCTGCCAGAATTAAGCAAATCAAGCCTTTGTT
ATCAGCTTCCTCCAGATTAGGCCGAGCACTTGCTGAGCTATTTGGACTTCTTGTTAAACTTTGTGTGGGA
TCTCCTGTCCGCCAGAGAAGGAGCCATCATGCTGCCAGCACCACTACAGCACCGACACCTGCCGCGCGAT
CAACAGCCTCAGCTCTCACTAAGCTCTTGACTAAGGGGTTATCTTGGCAGCCCCCACCATATACACCTAC
TCCCCGATTCAGGCTGACATTCTTCATCTGTTCAGTTGGTTTCACATCCCCAATGCTGTTTGATGAGAGG
AAGTATCCCTACCACCTCATGCTGCAAAAATTTCTCTGCTCCGGAGGCCACAATGCTCTTTTTGAAACTT
TCAACTGGGCTCTGTCCATGGGAGGTAAAGTTCCTGTTTCTGAGGGATTGGAACACTCAGACTTGCCTGA
TGGCACAGGAGAATTCCTAGATGCCTGGCTTATGCTGGTGGAGAAGATGGTGAATCCCACCACGGTGCTT
GAATCTCCACATTCGCTGCCTGCCAAATTGCCTGGAGGTGTCCAGAACTTTCCCCAGTTCAGTGCACTGC
GCTTCCTTGTGGTAACTCAGAAAGCAGCCTTTACTTGCATCAAAAACTTATGGAACCGGAAACCCCTGAA
GGTATATGGTGGACGAATGGCTGAATCGATGCTGGCCATTCTATGCCACATCCTCCGAGGAGAACCTGTG
ATTCGAGAGAGACTAAGCAAGGAGAAGGAGGGGTCTCGAGGAGAAGAGGATACAGGGCAAGAGGAAGGTG
GCTCCCGCCGGGAACCTCAAGTCAACCAGCAACAACTGCAACAGCTCATGGACATGGGCTTCACAAGGGA
ACATGCAATGGAGGCACTGTTGAACACCAGCACCATGGAGCAGGCCACAGAGTACCTTTTAACCCACCCT
CCTCCAATCATGGGAGGAGTTGTTCGGGATCTCAGCATGTCTGAAGAGGACCAGATGATGAGAGCAATTG
CTATGTCTCTGGGACAGGATATTCCAATGGATCAAAGGGCAGAGTCACCTGAGGAAGTTGCTTGCCGGAA
GGAGGAAGAGGAACGGAAAGCTCGGGAAAAGCAGGAGGAGGAAGAGGCTAAATGTCTAGAGAAGTTCCAG
GATGCTGACCCGTTGGAACAAGATGAGCTCCACACTTTCACAGATACTATGTTGCCAGGCTGCTTCCACC
TTCTTGATGAGCTGCCAGACACAGTATACCGTGTGTGTGACCTGATCATGACAGCAATCAAACGTAATGG
AGCAGATTATCGTGACATGATTCTGAAGCAAGTAGTCAATCAGGTGTGGGAAGCTGCTGATGTATTGATC
AAAGCTGCTCTTCCCCTGACAACAAGTGACACAAAAACCGTGTCAGAGTGGATAAGTCAGATGGCCACAC
TGCCCCAGGCCTCCAATTTGGCTACTAGAATCTTGCTTTTAACGCTACTTTTTGAGGAGTTGAAGCTACC
TTGTGCTTGGGTGGTTGAATCAAGTGGCATCCTTAATGTCCTAATCAAACTCTTGGAAGTGGTTCAGCCC
TGCCTCCAGGCAGCCAAGGAGCAGAAGGAAGTCCAGACCCCAAAGTGGATCACACCAGTGTTGCTCCTGA
TTGATTTCTATGAAAAGACAGCCATCTCCTCAAAAAGGAGAGCCCAGATGACTAAGTACCTGCAATCCAA
CAGCAACAACTGGCGCTGGTTTGATGATCGCTCTGGGCGTTGGTGTAGTTACAGTGCAAGCAACAATAGC
ACTATTGATTCTGCCTGGAAATCTGGAGAGACAAGCGTGCGATTCACTGCAGGCCGAAGAAGATACACGG
TCCAATTCACTACAATGGTGCAGGTTAATGAGGAAACAGGGAACCGACGCCCTGTGATGCTGACTCTCCT
CAGGGTACCTCGGCTGAATAAAAATTCAAAAAACAGCAATGGACAGGAACTAGAGAAGACGCTGGAAGAA
AGCAAAGAAATGGATATCAAACGTAAAGAAAATAAAGGCAATGATACCCCTTTGGCCCTAGAGAGTACAA
ACACTGAAAAGGAGACAAGCCTGGAGGAAACAAAAATCGGGGAGATCCTGATCCAGGGCTTGACAGAAGA
TATGGTGACTGTTTTAATCCGGGCCTGCGTGAGCATGCTGGGAGTCCCTGTGGACCCAGATACTTTGCAT
GCCACCCTTCGTCTCTGTCTGAGGCTCACCCGGGACCACAAATATGCCATGATGTTTGCAGAACTGAAGA
GTACCCGCATGATCTTGAATTTGACCCAGAGCTCAGGCTTCAATGGGTTTACTCCCCTGGTCACCCTTCT
CTTAAGACACATCATTGAGGACCCCTGTACCCTTCGTCATACCATGGAAAAGGTTGTTCGCTCAGCAGCT
ACAAGTGGAGCTGGTAGCACTACCTCTGGTGTTGTGTCTGGCAGCCTCGGCTCTCGGGAGATCAACTACA
TCCTTCGTGTCCTTGGGCCAGCCGCATGCCGCAATCCAGACATATTCACAGAAGTGGCCAACTGCTGTAT
CCGCATCGCCCTTCCTGCCCCTCGAGGCTCAGGAACTGCTTCAGATGATGAATTTGAGAATCTTAGAATT
AAAGGCCCTAATGCTGTACAGCTGGTGAAGACCACCCCTTTGAAGCCCTCACCTCTGCCTGTCATCCCTG
ATACTATCAAGGAAGTGATCTATGATATGCTGAATGCTCTGGCTGCATACCATGCTCCAGAGGAAGCCGA
TAAATCTGATCCTAAACCTGGGGTTATGACCCAAGAGGTTGGCCAGCTCCTGCAAGACATGGGTGATGAT
GTATACCAGCAGTACCGGTCACTTACGCGTCAGAGCAGTGACTTTGATACGCAGTCAGGTTTTTCCATTA
ATAGTCAGGTCTTTGCTGCAGATGGTGCCTCCACTGAGACTTCCGCATCTGGGACCTCCCAAGGAGAGGC
TTCAACTCCAGAGGAGTCTCGAGATGGGAAGAAAGATAAAGAAGGGGACCGGGCCTCTGAGGAAGGCAAA
CAGAAAGGCAAGGGCAGCAAACCTTTAATGCCTACCTCCACTATCCTTCGTCTTCTGGCAGAGTTGGTGA
GGTCCTATGTTGGTATTGCTACCCTGATTGCCAACTACAGCTACACTGTGGGCCAGTCTGAACTGATCAA
AGAGGACTGCAGTGTGCTAGCTTTTGTTCTGGACCACCTGCTCCCACATACCCAGAATGCAGAAGACAAG
GACACCCCTGCCTTGGCCCGCCTGTTCCTCGCAAGCCTGGCTGCTGCAGGGAGTGGCACAGATGCCCAGG
TGGCCCTAGTGAATGAAGTAAAAGCAGCCCTTGGACGGGCACTGGCTATGGCTGAGAGTACAGAGAAACA
TGCCAGGCTTCAGGCAGTGATGTGTATCATCAGTACTATCATGGAGTCCTGCCCCTCCACCTCCAGCTTC
TACAGCAGTGCCACAGCGAAGACCCAGCACAATGGCATGAACAACATCATTCGGCTTTTCCTGAAGAAGG
GACTGGTTAATGACCTGGCCAGAGTACCTCACAGCTTAGACCTGTCCAGTCCCAACATGGCCAACACAGT
CAATGCTGCTCTGAAGCCTTTGGAAACACTTTCCCGGATTGTGAACCAGCCCAGTAGCCTTTTTGGCAGC
AAGAGTGCTTCTAGCAAGAACAAGTCTGAGCAGGATGCCCAAGGAGCCTCTCAAGATTCCAGTAGCAACC
AGCAGGACCCAGGCGAGCCTGGGGAAGCAGAAGTGCAGGAGGAGGATCATGATGTCACTCAGACAGAGGT
GGCAGATGGGGATATCATGGATGGGGAGGCTGAAACCGACTCAGTGGTGATTGCTGGGCAGCCTGAGGTG
CTCAGTTCACAAGAGATGCAGGTTGAGAATGAGCTGGAGGACCTGATAGATGAGTTGCTTGAGAGGGATG
GCGGATCTGGGAACAGTACAATTATAGTGAGCAGAAGTGGAGAGGATGAATCACAAGAGGACGTGCTGAT
GGATGAAGCTCCTTCCAACCTCAGCCAAGCTTCCACCTTGCAGGCCAACCGAGAAGATTCCATGAATATC
CTGGACCCTGAGGATGAGGAGGAGCACACTCAGGAAGAGGACAGCAGTGGCAGTAACGAGGATGAGGATG
ATAGTCAGGATGAAGAGGAGGAGGAGGAGGAAGATGAGGAAGATGATCAGGAGGATGATGAAGGTGAAGA
GGGAGATGAAGACGATGACGACGATGGCTCTGAGATGGAATTGGATGAGGATTATCCTGATATGAACGCT
TCTCCCTTGGTCCGATTTGAGCGCTTTGACCGGGAGGATGATCTCATCATTGAGTTTGACAACATGTTCT
CCAGTGCTACAGACATCCCCCCATCCCCAGGAAATATCCCTACCACCCATCCACTGATGGTGCGCCATGC
AGACCACAGTTCTCTGACACTGGGCAGTGGCTCTTCAACAACTCGTCTCACCCAGGGCATCGGGCGCAGT
CAGAGGACCCTAAGGCAGCTGACGGCCAATACTGGCCACACCATTCATGTTCACTACCCTGGGAATCGCC
AGCCCAACCCTCCTCTTATACTGCAGAGGTTGCTTGGTCCCTCAGCTGCTGCTGACATCCTTCAGCTGAG
CAGCAGCCTTCCCCTACAAAGCCGGGGTCGGGCCCGCCTCCTGGTAGGCAACGATGACGTCCACATCATC
GCCCGTTCTGATGATGAGCTGCTGGATGACTTTTTCCATGATCAGAGCACAGCTACCAGCCAAGCAGGAA
CCCTGTCCAGCATCCCCACAGCCCTGACCCGCTGGACAGAAGAATGCAAAGTTCTCGATGCTGAGAGCAT
GCATGACTGTGTTTCAGTGGTTAAAGTGTCCATTGTCAATCACCTGGAATTCCTGAGGGATGAGGAGCTG
GAAGAAAGGCGAGAGAAGCGCAGGAAACAACTGGCTGAGGAAGAAACAAAGATAACTGATAAAGGCAAAG
AAGATAAGGAGAACAGGGATCAGAGTGCACAGTGTACTGCATCTAAGTCAAATGACTCCACTGAACAGAA
TCTCTCAGATGGGACGCCTATGCCTGACAGCTACCCAACAACCCCATCTTCAACTGATGCAGCTACATCT
GAGTCCAAGGAGACCCTTGGCACTCTGCAATCCTCACAACAGCAACCAACACTCCCAACCCCACCAGCTT
TGGGAGAGGTTCCTCAGGAGCTGCAGTCTCCAGCTGGAGAAGGGGGCAGCTCTACACAGCTATTGATGCC
TGTAGAGCCAGAGGAATTGGGTCCCACAAGGCCAAGTGGGGAAGCAGAAACAACTCAGATGGAGTTATCC
CCAGCTCCCACTATAACCTCACTTTCCCCAGAGAGAGCTGAGGATTCTGATGCACTGACGGCTGTCAGCA
GTCAGCTAGAAGGCTCTCCTATGGATACAAGCAGCCTGGCTTCCTGTACCTTAGAGGAGGCTGTGGGTGA
CACTTCAGCAGCTGGCAGTTCTGAGCAGCCCAGAGCAGGCAGCTCCACTCCTGGGGATGCCCCACCAGCT
GTGGCGGAAGTGCAAGGCAGGAGTGATGGGTCAGGGGAATCTGCCCAGCCACCTGAGGACAGCTCCCCAC
CTGCATCCTCTGAGAGCTCTTCCACCAGAGATTCTGCCGTGGCCATTTCTGGCGCCGATTCTCGGGGAAT
ACTGGAAGAGCCACTGCCATCTACCTCTAGTGAGGAAGAAGATCCTCTTGCCGGTATATCATTGCCCGAG
GGGGTAGACCCGTCTTTCCTCGCCGCCCTCCCGGACGATATTCGGAGAGAAGTACTTCAAAATCAACTCG
GAATTCGGCCCCCCACTCGCACTGCCCCGAGTACTAATAGCTCAGCGCCCGCCGTTGTCGGGAATCCAGG
AGTCACTGAAGTGAGTCCGGAGTTCCTTGCAGCACTCCCGCCGGCTATTCAGGAAGAAGTCCTTGCGCAA
CAGCGAGCGGAACAACAGAGGCGAGAACTTGCCCAAAACGCATCTTCAGACACTCCAATGGACCCTGTCA
CGTTCATACAGACCCTTCCCTCCGACTTGCGACGATCCGTGCTGGAAGACATGGAAGATTCTGTACTTGC
CGTAATGCCGCCTGATATTGCGGCAGAAGCACAAGCTCTTCGAAGGGAACAAGAAGCAAGGCAGCGACAG
TTGATGCATGAGAGGCTCTTCGGTCACTCCTCAACCTCCGCGTTGTCTGCCATACTCAGATCACCCGCGT
TCACAAGCCGCCTCTCAGGAAATCGGGGCGTCCAGTACACCAGATTGGCCGTCCAACGAGGCGGCACGTT
TCAAATGGGCGGGTCTAGCTCACATAATAGGCCAAGCGGCTCAAATGTAGATACTCTGCTGCGACTTCGG
GGACGACTGCTGTTGGATCACGAAGCGCTCTCCTGTCTCTTGGTTCTGCTCTTCGTTGATGAGCCTAAGC
TCAACACAAGTAGGCTCCATCGCGTACTGCGGAATTTGTGCTATCATGCGCAGACACGCCATTGGGTAAT
TAGGAGCTTGCTTTCAATCCTGCAGCGAAGTTCAGAATCCGAACTTTGCATAGAAACACCAAAGCTTACC
ACTTCCGAGGAAAAGGGGAAAAAGTCTTCAAAATCTTGCGGTAGCAGCTCACATGAAAATCGCCCGCTCG
ATCTTTTGCACAAAATGGAAAGCAAGTCTAGTAATCAGCTCTCCTGGCTTTCCGTTTCCATGGGATCTGG
GAATATATTTCAGATTCAGAGATCTGGTGGCCGCAAGCATACAGAAAAGCATGCTTCTGGTGGAAGTACG
GTACACATACACCCTCAGGCAGCCCCTGTCGTATGCAGGCACGTGTTGGACACACTCATCCAGCTCGCTA
AGGTCTTTCCCTCCCATTTTACTCAGCAACGAACGAAGGAAACCAATTGCGAGAGTGACCGCGAAAGAGG
GAACAAAGCGTGCTCTCCGTGTTCTTCCCAGTCTTCAAGTAGCGGCATTTGTACTGATTTTTGGGATCTG
CTTGTGAAACTGGATAACATGAACGTTTCCAGAAAGGGGAAAAACTCCGTCAAATCTGTCCCGGTGTCTG
CGGGAGGCGAGGGTGAGACATCCCCTTACTCTCTGGAGGCATCACCCCTGGGACAACTTATGAATATGCT
CAGCCACCCTGTGATACGAAGATCCTCACTTCTGACGGAAAAGCTGCTCAGGCTGCTTTCACTGATTTCC
ATAGCACTTCCTGAGAACAAGGTGAGTGAGGCACAGGCAAATTCCGGGTCTGGAGCTTCTTCCACAACGA
CTGCGACCTCCACAACCAGCACAACAACTACGACTGCTGCGTCTACCACCCCTACTCCCCCTACGGCGCC
TACTCCCGTCACATCCGCGCCGGCCCTCGTAGCCGCTACGGCGATAAGTACGATCGTCGTTGCGGCCAGT
ACTACGGTCACCACACCGACCACAGCGACCACGACGGTCAGTATTAGTCCTACGACTAAGGGGTCAAAGA
GCCCTGCTAAAGTGTCCGACGGAGGATCCTCCTCAACAGATTTTAAAATGGTGTCCTCTGGACTTACGGA
AAACCAGCTGCAGCTTTCCGTAGAGGTACTTACCTCACATTCCTGCAGCGAGGAAGGACTCGAAGACGCT
GCGAATGTGCTCCTGCAGCTGAGTAGAGGAGATTCCGGTACCAGGGATACCGTTCTGAAATTGCTTCTTA
ATGGCGCCAGGCACCTCGGGTACACTCTGTGCAAGCAAATTGGTACTCTGTTGGCCGAACTCCGAGAATA
CAATCTGGAGCAGCAACGACGGGCGCAGTGTGAAACACTGAGTCCCGACGGGCTTCCTGAGGAACAGCCG
CAGACAACGAAACTTAAGGGTAAAATGCAGAGTCGGTTCGACATGGCAGAAAATGTCGTGATAGTGGCTT
CTCAGAAACGCCCTCTCGGGGGAAGGGAACTGCAGCTGCCCAGTATGTCCATGCTTACTTCCAAGACAAG
CACCCAGAAGTTTTTTTTGAGAGTACTTCAAGTCATAATTCAATTGAGAGACGATACTCGCCGAGCCAAC
AAGAAAGCCAAACAAACGGGAAGGCTCGGTTCTTCTGGTCTGGGCTCAGCATCATCCATCCAGGCGGCCG
TGCGGCAACTTGAAGCAGAGGCAGACGCCATCATACAAATGGTACGTGAGGGTCAAAGGGCGCGGAGACA
GCAACAAGCAGCAACGTCGGAGTCTAGCCAGTCAGAGGCGTCTGTCCGGAGGGAGGAATCACCCATGGAT
GTGGACCAGCCATCTCCCAGTGCTCAAGATACTCAATCCATTGCCTCCGATGGAACCCCACAGGGGGAGA
AGGAAAAGGAAGAAAGACCACCTGAGTTACCCCTGCTCAGCGAGCAGCTGAGTTTGGACGAGCTGTGGGA
CATGCTTGGGGAGTGTCTAAAGGAACTAGAGGAATCCCATGACCAGCATGCGGTGCTAGTGCTACAGCCT
GCTGTCGAGGCCTTCTTTCTGGTCCATGCCACAGAGCGGGAGAGCAAGCCTCCTGTCCGAGACACCCGTG
AGAGCCAGCTGGCACACATCAAGGACGAGCCTCCTCCACTCTCCCCTGCCCCCTTAACCCCAGCCACGCC
TTCCTCCCTTGACCCATTCTTCTCCCGGGAGCCCTCATCTATGCACATCTCCTCAAGCCTGCCCCCTGAC
ACACAGAAGTTCCTTCGCTTTGCAGAGACTCACCGCACTGTGTTAAACCAGATCCTACGGCAGTCCACGA
CCCACCTTGCTGATGGGCCTTTTGCTGTCCTGGTAGACTACATTCGTGTCCTCGACTTTGATGTCAAGCG
CAAATATTTCCGCCAAGAGCTGGAGCGTTTAGATGAGGGGCTCCGGAAAGAAGACATGGCTGTGCATGTC
CGTCGTGACCATGTGTTTGAAGACTCCTATCGTGAGCTGCATCGCAAATCCCCCGAAGAAATGAAGAATC
GATTGTATATAGTATTTGAAGGAGAAGAAGGGCAGGATGCTGGCGGGCTCCTGCGGGAGTGGTATATGAT
CATCTCTCGAGAGATGTTTAACCCTATGTATGCCTTGTTCCGTACCTCACCTGGTGATCGAGTCACCTAC
ACCATCAATCCATCTTCCCACTGCAACCCCAACCATCTGTCCTATTTTAAATTTGTCGGACGCATTGTGG
CCAAAGCTGTATATGACAACCGTCTTCTGGAGTGCTACTTTACTCGATCCTTTTACAAACACATCTTGGG
CAAGTCAGTCAGATATACAGATATGGAGAGTGAAGATTACCACTTCTACCAAGGTCTGGTTTATCTGCTG
GAAAATGATGTCTCCACACTAGGCTATGACCTCACCTTCAGCACTGAGGTCCAAGAGTTTGGAGTTTGTG
AAGTTCGTGACCTCAAACCCAATGGGGCCAACATCTTGGTAACAGAGGAGAATAAGAAGGAGTATGTACA
CCTGGTATGCCAGATGAGAATGACAGGAGCCATCCGCAAGCAGTTGGCGGCTTTCTTAGAAGGCTTCTAT
GAGATCATTCCAAAGCGCCTCATTTCCATCTTCACTGAGCAGGAGTTAGAGCTGCTTATATCAGGACTGC
CCACCATTGACATCGATGATCTGAAATCCAACACTGAATACCACAAGTACCAGTCCAACTCTATTCAGAT
CCAGTGGTTCTGGAGAGCATTGCGTTCTTTCGATCAAGCTGACCGTGCCAAGTTCCTCCAGTTTGTCACG
GGTACTTCCAAGGTACCCCTGCAAGGCTTTGCTGCCCTCGAAGGCATGAATGGCATTCAGAAGTTTCAGA
TCCATCGAGATGATAGGTCCACAGATCGCCTGCCTTCAGCTCACACATGTTTTAATCAGCTGGATCTGCC
TGCCTATGAGAGCTTTGAGAAGCTCCGCCACATGCTACTGTTGGCTATCCAGGAGTGCTCTGAAGGCTTT
GGGCTGGCCTAATAAGCGGCCGCGACCCAGCTTTCTTGTACAAAGTGGTTGATATCGGTACCAGTCGACT
CTAGAGGATCCCGGGTGGCATCCCTGTGACCCCTCCCCAGTGCCTCTCCTGGCCCTGGAAGTTGCCACTC
CAGTGCCCACCAGCCTTGTCCTAATAAAATTAAGTTGCATCATTTTGTCTGACTAGGTGTCCTTCTATAA
TATTATGGGGTGGAGGGGGGTGGTATGGAGCAAGGGGCAAGTTGGGAAGACAACCTGTAGGGCCTGCGGG
GTCTATTGGGAACCAAGCTGGAGTGCAGTGGCACAATCTTGGCTCACTGCAATCTCCGCCTCCTGGGTTC
AAGCGATTCTCCTGCCTCAGCCTCCCGAGTTGTTGGGATTCCAGGCATGCATGACCAGGCTCAGCTAATT
TTTGTTTTTTTGGTAGAGACGGGGTTTCACCATATTGGCCAGGCTGGTCTCCAACTCCTAATCTCAGGTG
ATCTACCCACCTTGGCCTCCCAAATTGCTGGGATTACAGGCGTGAACCACTGCTCCCTTCCCTGTCCTTC
TGATTTTAAAATAACTATACCAGCAGGAGGACGTCCAGACACAGCATAGGCTACCTGGCCATGCCCAACC
GGTGGGACATTTGAGTTGCTTGCTTGGCACTGTCCTCTCATGCGTTGGGTCCACTCAGTAGATGCCTGTT
GAATTGGGTACGCGGCCAGCTTGGCTGTGGAATGTGTGTCAGTTAGGGTGTGGAAAGTCCCCAGGCTCCC
CAGCAGGCAGAAGTATGCAAAGCATGCATCTCAATTAGTCAGCAACCAGGTGTGGAAAGTCCCCAGGCTC
CCCAGCAGGCAGAAGTATGCAAAGCATGCATCTCAATTAGTCAGCAACCATAGTCCCGCCCCTAACTCCG
CCCATCCCGCCCCTAACTCCGCCCAGTTCCGCCCATTCTCCGCCCCATGGCTGACTAATTTTTTTTATTT
ATGCAGAGGCCGAGGCCGCCTCGGCCTCTGAGCTATTCCAGAAGTAGTGAGGAGGCTTTTTTGGAGGCCT
AGGCTTTTGCAAAAAGCTCCTCGAGGAACTGAAAAACCAGAAAGTTAATTCCCTATAGTGAGTCGTATTA
AATTCGTAATCATGTCATAGCTGTTTCCTGTGTGAAATTGTTATCCGCTCACAATTCCACACAACATACG
AGCCGGAAGCATAAAGTGTAAAGCCTGGGGTGCCTAATGAGTGAGCTAACTCACATTAATTGCGTTGCGC
TCACTGCCCGCTTTCCAGTCGGGAAACCTGTCGTGCCAGCTGCATTAATGAATCGGCCAACGCGCGGGGA
GAGGCGGTTTGCGTATTGGGCGCTCTTCCGCTTCCTCGCTCACTGACTCGCTGCGCTCGGTCGTTCGGCT
GCGGCGAGCGGTATCAGCTCACTCAAAGGCGGTAATACGGTTATCCACAGAATCAGGGGATAACGCAGGA
AAGAACATGTGAGCAAAAGGCCAGCAAAAGGCCAGGAACCGTAAAAAGGCCGCGTTGCTGGCGTTTTTCC
ATAGGCTCCGCCCCCCTGACGAGCATCACAAAAATCGACGCTCAAGTCAGAGGTGGCGAAACCCGACAGG
ACTATAAAGATACCAGGCGTTTCCCCCTGGAAGCTCCCTCGTGCGCTCTCCTGTTCCGACCCTGCCGCTT
ACCGGATACCTGTCCGCCTTTCTCCCTTCGGGAAGCGTGGCGCTTTCTCATAGCTCACGCTGTAGGTATC
TCAGTTCGGTGTAGGTCGTTCGCTCCAAGCTGGGCTGTGTGCACGAACCCCCCGTTCAGCCCGACCGCTG
CGCCTTATCCGGTAACTATCGTCTTGAGTCCAACCCGGTAAGACACGACTTATCGCCACTGGCAGCAGCC
ACTGGTAACAGGATTAGCAGAGCGAGGTATGTAGGCGGTGCTACAGAGTTCTTGAAGTGGTGGCCTAACT
ACGGCTACACTAGAAGAACAGTATTTGGTATCTGCGCTCTGCTGAAGCCAGTTACCTTCGGAAAAAGAGT
TGGTAGCTCTTGATCCGGCAAACAAACCACCGCTGGTAGCGGTGGTTTTTTTGTTTGCAAGCAGCAGATT
ACGCGCAGAAAAAAAGGATCTCAAGAAGATCCTTTGATCTTTTCTACGGGGTCTGACGCTCAGTGGAACG
AAAACTCACGTTAAGGGATTTTGGTCATGAGATTATCAAAAAGGATCTTCACCTAGATCCTTTTAAATTA
AAAATGAAGTTTTAAATCAATCTAAAGTATATATGAGTAAACTTGGTCTGACAGTTACCAATGCTTAATC
AGTGAGGCACCTATCTCAGCGATCTGTCTATTTCGTTCATCCATAGTTGCCTGACTCCCCGTCGTGTAGA
TAACTACGATACGGGAGGGCTTACCATCTGGCCCCAGTGCTGCAATGATACCGCGAGACCCACGCTCACC
GGCTCCAGATTTATCAGCAATAAACCAGCCAGCCGGAAGGGCCGAGCGCAGAAGTGGTCCTGCAACTTTA
TCCGCCTCCATCCAGTCTATTAATTGTTGCCGGGAAGCTAGAGTAAGTAGTTCGCCAGTTAATAGTTTGC
GCAACGTTGTTGCCATTGCTACAGGCATCGTGGTGTCACGCTCGTCGTTTGGTATGGCTTCATTCAGCTC
CGGTTCCCAACGATCAAGGCGAGTTACATGATCCCCCATGTTGTGCAAAAAAGCGGTTAGCTCCTTCGGT
CCTCCGATCGTTGTCAGAAGTAAGTTGGCCGCAGTGTTATCACTCATGGTTATGGCAGCACTGCATAATT
CTCTTACTGTCATGCCATCCGTAAGATGCTTTTCTGTGACTGGTGAGTACTCAACCAAGTCATTCTGAGA
ATAGTGTATGCGGCGACCGAGTTGCTCTTGCCCGGCGTCAATACGGGATAATACCGCGCCACATAGCAGA
ACTTTAAAAGTGCTCATCATTGGAAAACGTTCTTCGGGGCGAAAACTCTCAAGGATCTTACCGCTGTTGA
GATCCAGTTCGATGTAACCCACTCGTGCACCCAACTGATCTTCAGCATCTTTTACTTTCACCAGCGTTTC
TGGGTGAGCAAAAACAGGAAGGCAAAATGCCGCAAAAAAGGGAATAAGGGCGACACGGAAATGTTGAATA
CTCATACTCTTCCTTTTTCAATATTATTGAAGCATTTATCAGGGTTATTGTCTCATGAGCGGATACATAT
TTGAATGTATTTAGAAAAATAAACAAATAGGGGTTCCGCGCACATTTCCCCGAAAAGTGCCACCTG
[124 nt withheld, positions 17427-17550]
C
[91 nt withheld, positions 17552-17642]
A
[49 nt withheld, positions 17644-17692]
CCTTTGACGTTGGAGTCCACGTTCTTT
[37 nt withheld, positions 17720-17756]
ACCCTATCTCGGTCTATTCTTTTGATTTATAAGGGATTTTGCCGATTTCGGCCTATTGGTTAAAAAATGA
GCTGATTTAACAAAAATTTAACGCGAATTTTAACAAAATATTAACGCTTACAATTT
